Addgene plasmid #68047: Gatewayp221oxCerulean-oxVenus
Purpose: oxCerulean-oxVenus in Gateway [1-2] plasmid p221
Depositing lab: Dana Miller. Depositing organization: University of Washington. Publication: Tissue-specific autophagy responses to aging and stress in C. elegans. Chapin HA, Okada M, Merz AJ, Miller DL. Aging (Albany NY). 2015 Jun 30. 100765 PubMed 26142908.
Backbone
  Vector backbone: pCFJ150
  Backbone manufacturer: Erik Jorgensen
  Vector type: Worm Expression
Growth in bacteria
  Bacterial resistance: Kanamycin, 50 μg/mL
  Growth temperature: 37°C
  Growth strain: DH5alpha
  Copy number: High Copy
Gene/Insert
  Gene/Insert name: p221oxCerulean-oxVenus
  Species: Synthetic
Terms and licenses: Academic/Nonprofit Terms; Industry Terms: Not Available to Industry
How to cite: Gatewayp221oxCerulean-oxVenus was a gift from Dana Miller (Addgene plasmid # 68047 ; http://n2t.net/addgene:68047 ; RRID:Addgene_68047)
