[The description below was written by a language model from this plasmid's Addgene catalogue record and pLannotate feature annotations shown in this document.]
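Description:
Gatewayp221oxCerulean-oxVenus is a 4,146-nt Gateway entry clone carrying a tandem cyan–yellow fluorescent protein cassette intended for building C. elegans expression constructs. The catalogue lists the backbone as pCFJ150 and the vector type as worm expression. However, the name, the stated purpose ("Gateway [1-2] plasmid p221") and the annotated features instead fit a pDONR221-type entry vector. These features are attL1 and attL2 sites flanking the insert, upstream rrnB T1 and T2 terminators that insulate the cloning site from read-through transcription, a T7 promoter beyond attL2, a kanamycin resistance gene and a high-copy ColE1/pUC origin. pCFJ150 may therefore be the intended destination vector rather than the actual backbone, although the record does not clarify this. The short lacI and lacZα fragments detected are vector remnants rather than functional genes. The plasmid is propagated in E. coli under kanamycin selection.

The synthetic insert consists of two coding regions on the same strand between the att sites. The first is annotated as moxCerulean3 and corresponds to the depositor's oxCerulean. It is followed after a short spacer by oxVenus. Both are Aequorea victoria GFP derivatives from the "ox" series, which was engineered to fold and fluoresce reliably in oxidizing cellular compartments. No promoter or 3' UTR for worm expression is annotated within the entry clone, and the table does not show whether the two proteins are joined in frame by a linker. As a slot [1-2] entry clone, the cassette would be combined by LR recombination with promoter and 3' UTR entry clones in a multisite destination vector to make a transgene. The associated publication concerns tissue-specific autophagy responses to aging and stress in C. elegans, but the record does not state the specific role of this tandem reporter.
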