Features (pLannotate 1.2.2; 11 found; start..end, strand, type, name):
    121..213     +  CDS            lacI (fragment): lac repressor; lacI; The lac repressor binds to the lac operator to inhibit transcription in E. coli. This inhibition can be relieved by adding lactose or isopropyl-β-D-thiogalactopyranoside (IPTG).
    268..295     -  terminator     rrnB T2 terminator: transcription terminator T2 from the E. coli rrnB gene
    427..470     +  terminator     rrnB T1 terminator: Escherichia coli rrnB; transcription terminator T1 from the E. coli rrnB gene
    517..553     -  CDS            lacZα (fragment): LacZα fragment of β-galactosidase; lacZ fragment
    569..668     +  protein_bind   attL1: mutant version of attL; recombination site for the Gateway® LR reaction LR Clonase™
    671..1489    +  CDS            moxCerulean3: moxCerulean3 is a basic (constitutively fluorescent) cyan fluorescent protein published in 2015, derived from Aequorea victoria.
   1553..2269    +  CDS            oxVenus: oxVenus is a basic (constitutively fluorescent) green/yellow fluorescent protein published in 2015, derived from Aequorea victoria.
   2271..2370    -  protein_bind   attL2: mutant version of attL; recombination site for the Gateway® LR reaction LR Clonase™
   2388..2406    -  promoter       T7 promoter: promoter for bacteriophage T7 RNA polymerase
   2540..3349    +  CDS            KanR: aminoglycoside phosphotransferase; aph(3')-Ia; confers resistance to kanamycin in bacteria or G418 (Geneticin®) in eukaryotes
   3496..4084    +  rep_origin     ori: high-copy-number ColE1/pMB1/pBR322/pUC origin of replication
>Addgene plasmid #68047 | Gatewayp221oxCerulean-oxVenus | depositor full sequence | sequence record 119163 | Gatewayp221oxCerulean-oxVenus sequence 4146 bps
CTTTCCTGCGTTATCCCCTGATTCTGTGGATAACCGTATTACCGCCTTTGAGTGAGCTGATACCGCTCGC
CGCAGCCGAACGACCGAGCGCAGCGAGTCAGTGAGCGAGGAAGCGGAAGAGCGCCCAATACGCAAACCGC
CTCTCCCCGCGCGTTGGCCGATTCATTAATGCAGCTGGCACGACAGGTTTCCCGACTGGAAAGCGGGCAG
TGAGCGCAACGCAATTAATACGCGTACCGCTAGCCAGGAAGAGTTTGTAGAAACGCAAAAAGGCCATCCG
TCAGGATGGCCTTCTGCTTAGTTTGATGCCTGGCAGTTTATGGCGGGCGTCCTGCCCGCCACCCTCCGGG
CCGTTGCTTCACAACGTTCAAATCCGCTCCCGGCGGATTTGTCCTACTCAGGAGAGCGTTCACCGACAAA
CAACAGATAAAACGAAAGGCCCAGTCTTCCGACTGAGCCTTTCGTTTTATTTGATGCCTGGCAGTTCCCT
ACTCTCGCGTTAACGCTAGCATGGATGTTTTCCCAGTCACGACGTTGTAAAACGACGGCCAGTCTTAAGC
TCGGGCCCCAAATAATGATTTTATTTTGACTGATAGTGACCTGTTCGTTGCAACAAATTGATGAGCAATG
CTTTTTTATAATGCCAACTTTGTACAAAAAAGCAGGCTCAATGGTGTCAAAGGGCGAAGAGCTGTTTACT
GGAGTCGTCCCAATTCTGGTGGAGCTGGATGGAGATGTCAACGGGCATAAGTTTTCAGTGCGAGGAGAGG
GAGAAGGAGACGCTACCAACGGCAAGCTGACACTGAAATTCATCAGCACCACAGGGAAGCTGCCCGTGCC
TTGGGTAAGTTTAAACATATATATACTAACTAACCCTGATTATTTAAATTTTCAGCCAACCCTGGTCACT
ACCCTGAGTTGGGGCGTCCAGTCATTTGCCCGATACCCAGACCACATGAAGCAGCATGATTTCTTTAAAT
CCGCTATGCCCGAGGGCTACGTGCAGGAACGGACAATTTTCTTTAAGGACGATGGAACATACAAAACTAG
TAAGTTTAAACAGTTCGGTACTAACTAACCATACATATTTAAATTTTCAGGAGCAGAGGTGAAGTTCGAA
GGAGACACTCTGGTCAACAGGATCGAGCTGAAGGGCATTGACTTTAAAGAAGATGGAAATATCCTGGGCC
ACAAACTGGAGTACAACGCCATCCATGGCAACGTGTACATTACAGCTGATAAGCAGAAAAACGGGATTAA
GGCAAATTTCGGACTGAACTGCAATGTGGAAGACGGGAGTGTCCAGCTGGCCGATCACTACCAGCAGAAC
ACTCCTATCGGCGACGGGCCCGTGCTGCTGCCTGATAATCATTATCTGAGCACCCAGTCCGTCCTGTCTA
AGGACCCCAATGAGAAAAGAGATCACATGGTGCTGCTGGAGTTTGTGACCGCTGCTGGCATTACCCTGGG
GATGGACGAGCTGTACAAGGGACCAGGCGAGAATTTGTATTTTCAGGGTCGTCTTGTCAAGTTCCTTGTT
GGAGGACCAGGCATGGTGTCTAAAGGCGAGGAACTGTTCACTGGGGTGGTGCCCATCCTGGTGGAGCTGG
ACGGCGATGTGAATGGGCACAAGTTTAGCGTGCGCGGAGAGGGAGAAGGGGACGCTACCAACGGAAAGCT
GACACTGAAACTGATTTCCACCACAGGCAAGCTGCCCGTGCCTTGGCCAACACTGGTGACTACCCTGGGA
TACGGCCTCCAGAGCTTCGCCCGGTATCCAGACCACATGAAGCAGCATGATTTCTTTAAATCAGCTATGC
CCGAGGGCTACGTGCAGGAACGGACAATCTTCTTTAAGGACGATGGGACATATAAAACTAGAGCCGAGGT
GAAGTTTGAAGGGGACACTCTGGTGAACAGGATCGAGCTGAAGGGAATTGACTTCAAAGAAGATGGAAAT
ATCCTGGGCCACAAGCTGGAGTACAACTTCAACAGCCATAACGTGTATATCACCGCCGATAAGCAGAAAA
ACGGCATCAAGGCTAATTTCAAAATTAGGCACAATGTGGAAGACGGCGGGGTGCAGCTGGCTGATCATTA
CCAGCAGAACACACCTATCGGGGACGGACCCGTGCTGCTGCCTGATAATCACTACCTGAGCTATCAGTCC
GTGCTGTCTAAGGACCCAAACGAGAAACGGGATCATATGGTGCTGAAAGAATTTGTGACTGCCGCTGGGA
TTACCCTGGGAATGGATGAGCTGTATAAGCACCCAGCTTTCTTGTACAAAGTTGGCATTATAAGAAAGCA
TTGCTTATCAATTTGTTGCAACGAACAGGTCACTATCAGTCAAAATAAAATCATTATTTGCCATCCAGCT
GATATCCCCTATAGTGAGTCGTATTACATGGTCATAGCTGTTTCCTGGCAGCTCTGGCCCGTGTCTCAAA
ATCTCTGATGTTACATTGCACAAGATAAAATAATATCATCATGAACAATAAAACTGTCTGCTTACATAAA
CAGTAATACAAGGGGTGTTATGAGCCATATTCAACGGGAAACGTCGAGGCCGCGATTAAATTCCAACATG
GATGCTGATTTATATGGGTATAAATGGGCTCGCGATAATGTCGGGCAATCAGGTGCGACAATCTATCGCT
TGTATGGGAAGCCCGATGCGCCAGAGTTGTTTCTGAAACATGGCAAAGGTAGCGTTGCCAATGATGTTAC
AGATGAGATGGTCAGACTAAACTGGCTGACGGAATTTATGCCTCTTCCGACCATCAAGCATTTTATCCGT
ACTCCTGATGATGCATGGTTACTCACCACTGCGATCCCCGGAAAAACAGCATTCCAGGTATTAGAAGAAT
ATCCTGATTCAGGTGAAAATATTGTTGATGCGCTGGCAGTGTTCCTGCGCCGGTTGCATTCGATTCCTGT
TTGTAATTGTCCTTTTAACAGCGATCGCGTATTTCGTCTCGCTCAGGCGCAATCACGAATGAATAACGGT
TTGGTTGATGCGAGTGATTTTGATGACGAGCGTAATGGCTGGCCTGTTGAACAAGTCTGGAAAGAAATGC
ATAAACTTTTGCCATTCTCACCGGATTCAGTCGTCACTCATGGTGATTTCTCACTTGATAACCTTATTTT
TGACGAGGGGAAATTAATAGGTTGTATTGATGTTGGACGAGTCGGAATCGCAGACCGATACCAGGATCTT
GCCATCCTATGGAACTGCCTCGGTGAGTTTTCTCCTTCATTACAGAAACGGCTTTTTCAAAAATATGGTA
TTGATAATCCTGATATGAATAAATTGCAGTTTCATTTGATGCTCGATGAGTTTTTCTAATCAGAATTGGT
TAATTGGTTGTAACACTGGCAGAGCATTACGCTGACTTGACGGGACGGCGCAAGCTCATGACCAAAATCC
CTTAACGTGAGTTACGCGTCGTTCCACTGAGCGTCAGACCCCGTAGAAAAGATCAAAGGATCTTCTTGAG
ATCCTTTTTTTCTGCGCGTAATCTGCTGCTTGCAAACAAAAAAACCACCGCTACCAGCGGTGGTTTGTTT
GCCGGATCAAGAGCTACCAACTCTTTTTCCGAAGGTAACTGGCTTCAGCAGAGCGCAGATACCAAATACT
GTTCTTCTAGTGTAGCCGTAGTTAGGCCACCACTTCAAGAACTCTGTAGCACCGCCTACATACCTCGCTC
TGCTAATCCTGTTACCAGTGGCTGCTGCCAGTGGCGATAAGTCGTGTCTTACCGGGTTGGACTCAAGACG
ATAGTTACCGGATAAGGCGCAGCGGTCGGGCTGAACGGGGGGTTCGTGCACACAGCCCAGCTTGGAGCGA
ACGACCTACACCGAACTGAGATACCTACAGCGTGAGCTATGAGAAAGCGCCACGCTTCCCGAAGGGAGAA
AGGCGGACAGGTATCCGGTAAGCGGCAGGGTCGGAACAGGAGAGCGCACGAGGGAGCTTCCAGGGGGAAA
CGCCTGGTATCTTTATAGTCCTGTCGGGTTTCGCCACCTCTGACTTGAGCGTCGATTTTTGTGATGCTCG
TCAGGGGGGCGGAGCCTATGGAAAAACGCCAGCAACGCGGCCTTTTTACGGTTCCTGGCCTTTTGCTGGC
CTTTTGCTCACATGTT
