>Addgene plasmid #68047 | Gatewayp221oxCerulean-oxVenus | addgene partial sequence | sequence record 131099 | M13-F20 5'-TGTAAAACGACGGCCAGT-3'
GACTGATAGTGACCTGTTCGTTGCAACAAATTGATGAGCAATGCTTTTTTATAATGCCAACTTTGTACAA
AAAAGCAGGCTCAATGGTGTCAAAGGGCGAAGAGCTGTTTACTGGAGTCGTCCCAATTCTGGTGGAGCTG
GATGGAGATGTCAACGGGCATAAGTTTTCAGTGCGAGGAGAGGGAGAAGGAGACGCTACCAACGGCAAGC
TGACACTGAAATTCATCAGCACCACAGGGAAGCTGCCCGTGCCTTGGGTAAGTTTAAACATATATATACT
AACTAACCCTGATTATTTAAATTTTCAGCCAACCCTGGTCACTACCCTGAGTTGGGGCGTCCAGTCATTT
GCCCGATACCCAGACCACATGAAGCAGCATGATTTCTTTAAATCCGCTATGCCCGAGGGCTACGTGCAGG
AACGGACAATTTTCTTTAAGGACGATGGAACATACAAAACTAGTAAGTTTAAACAGTTCGGTACTAACTA
ACCATACATATTTAAATTTTCAGGAGCAGAGGTGAAGTTCGAAGGAGACACTCTGGTCAACAGGATCGAG
CTGAAGGGCATTGACTTTAAAGAAGATGGAAATATCCTGGGCCACAAACTGGAGTACAACGCCATCCATG
GCAACGTGTACATTACAGCTGATAAGCAGAAAAACGGGATTAAGGCAAATTTCGGACTGAACTGCAATGT
GGAAGACGGGAGTGTCCAGCTGGCCGATCACTACCAGCAGAACACTCCTATCGGCGACGGGCCCGTGCTG
CTGCCTGATAATCATTATCTGAGCACCCAGTCCGTCCTGTCTA
