>Addgene plasmid #68047 | Gatewayp221oxCerulean-oxVenus | addgene partial sequence | sequence record 131114 | M13-Rev 5'-CAGGAAACAGCTATGACC-3'
ATAATGATTTTATTTTGACTGATAGTGACCTGTTCGTTGCAACAAATTGATAAGCAATGCTTTCTTATAA
TGCCAACTTTGTACAAGAAAGCTGGGTGCTTATACAGCTCATCCATTCCCAGGGTAATCCCAGCGGCAGT
CACAAATTCTTTCAGCACCATATGATCCCGTTTCTCGTTTGGGTCCTTAGACAGCACGGACTGATAGCTC
AGGTAGTGATTATCAGGCAGCAGCACGGGTCCGTCCCCGATAGGTGTGTTCTGCTGGTAATGATCAGCCA
GCTGCACCCCGCCGTCTTCCACATTGTGCCTAATTTTGAAATTAGCCTTGATGCCGTTTTTCTGCTTATC
GGCGGTGATATACACGTTATGGCTGTTGAAGTTGTACTCCAGCTTGTGGCCCAGGATATTTCCATCTTCT
TTGAAGTCAATTCCCTTCAGCTCGATCCTGTTCACCAGAGTGTCCCCTTCAAACTTCACCTCGGCTCTAG
TTTTATATGTCCCATCGTCCTTAAAGAAGATTGTCCGTTCCTGCACGTAGCCCTCGGGCATAGCTGATTT
AAAGAAATCATGCTGCTTCATGTGGTCTGGATACCGGGCGAAGCTCTGGAGGCCGTATCCCAGGGTAGTC
ACCAGTGTTGGCCAAGGCACGGGCAGCTTGCCTGTGGTGGAAATCAGTTTCAGTGTCAGCTTTCCGTTGG
TAGCGTCC
